>Addgene plasmid #179912 | CMVTO-HA-GFP | addgene full sequence | sequence record 357153 | Addgene NGS Result
TGTTGGAGGTCGCTGAGTAGTGCGCGAGCAAAATTTAAGCTACAACAAGGCAAGGCTTGACCGACAATTG
CATGAAGAATCTGCTTAGGGTTAGGCGTTTTGCGCTGCTTCGTACGGGCCAGATATACGCGTTGACATTG
ATTATTGACTAGTTATTAATAGTAATCAATTACGGGGTCATTAGTTCATAGCCCATATATGGAGTTCCGC
GTTACATAACTTACGGTAAATGGCCCGCCTGGCTGACCGCCCAACGACCCCCGCCCATTGACGTCAATAA
TGACGTATGTTCCCATAGTAACGCCAATAGGGACTTTCCATTGACGTCAATGGGTGGAGTATTTACGGTA
AACTGCCCACTTGGCAGTACATCAAGTGTATCATATGCCAAGTACGCCCCCTATTGACGTCAATGACGGT
AAATGGCCCGCCTGGCATTATGCCCAGTACATGACCTTATGGGACTTTCCTACTTGGCAGTACATCTACG
TATTAGTCATCGCTATTACCATGGTGATGCGGTTTTGGCAGTACATCAATGGGCGTGGATAGCGGTTTGA
CTCACGGGGATTTCCAAGTCTCCACCCCATTGACGTCAATGGGAGTTTGTTTTGGCACCAAAATCAACGG
GACTTTCCAAAATGTCGTAACAACTCCGCCCCATTGACGCAAATGGGCGGTAGGCGTGTACGGTGGGAGG
TCTATATAAGCAGAGCTCTCCCTATCAGTGATAGAGATCTCCCTATCAGTGATAGAGATCGTCGACGAGC
TCGTTTAGTGAACCGTCAGATCGCCTGGAGACGCCATCCACGCTGTTTTGACCTCCATAGAAGACACCGG
GACCGATCCAGCCTCCGGACTCTAGCGTTTAAACTTAAGCTTCGCCACCATGAAGACCATCATTGCCCTG
AGCTACATCTTCTGCCTGGTGTTCGCTCTCGAAATACGGGCGGCGTTTCTTCGCCGAAGAAATACGGCTC
TTAGAACTAGGGTAGCAGAACTGAGACAACGAGTGCAGCGCCTCCGAAATATAGTATCACAGTATGAAAC
TCGCTATGGTCCGCTCGGCGCCGGGACAGGAGGGTCTGGGGGTGGCATGGTCTCAAAGGGCGAGGAACTT
TTTACGGGCGTTGTTCCGATCCTCGTCGAATTGGACGGGGACGTTAATGGGCATAAATTCTCAGTTAGTG
GTGAGGGTGAGGGGGACGCGACATATGGGAAACTTACGCTGAAGTTCATATGTACCACCGGAAAATTGCC
AGTGCCGTGGCCTACTCTCGTCACCACCCTGACATATGGTGTTCAGTGTTTTAGCCGGTATCCAGACCAT
ATGAAACAGCACGATTTTTTTAAATCCGCTATGCCTGAAGGTTACGTACAGGAGCGAACGATATTTTTTA
AAGACGACGGAAACTACAAAACTAGAGCCGAGGTAAAATTCGAGGGTGACACTCTCGTGAACCGGATCGA
ACTGAAGGGCATAGATTTTAAGGAGGATGGCAATATACTGGGCCACAAGCTCGAATACAACTATAATTCT
CATAATGTCTATATCATGGCGGACAAACAGAAAAACGGCATCAAGGTAAACTTTAAAATCCGACACAATA
TTGAGGACGGCTCTGTCCAGCTTGCGGACCATTACCAACAGAACACGCCGATAGGGGATGGTCCAGTACT
TCTCCCTGATAATCACTATTTGTCTACTCAGTCAGCTCTTAGCAAGGACCCAAACGAAAAACGGGATCAC
ATGGTCCTTCTTGAGTTCGTCACTGCGGCTGGGATAACACTCGGGATGGACGAACTGTATAAGTAGGCCG
CTCGAGGAGGGCCCGAACAAAAACTCATCTCAGAAGAGGATCTGAATAGCGCCGTCGACCATCATCATAA
TCATCATTGAGTTTAAACCCGCTGATCAGCCTCGACTGTGCCTTCTAGTTGCCAGCCATCTGTTGTTTGC
CCCTCCCCCGTGCCTTCCTTGACCCTGGAAGGTGCCACTCCCACTGTCCTTTCCTAATAAAATGAGGAAA
TTGCATCGCATTGTCTGAGTAGGTGTCATTCTATTCTGGGGGGTGGGGTGGGGCAGGACAGCAAGGGGGA
GGATTGGGAAGACAATAGCAGGCATGCTGGGGATGCGGTGGGCTCTATGGAGATCTATCGATGTTCTGGG
GATGCGGTGGGCTCTATGGCTTCTGAGGCGGAAAGAACCAGCTGGGGCTCTAGGGGGTATCCCC
[124 nt withheld, positions 2235-2358]
C
[91 nt withheld, positions 2360-2450]
AGGGTGATGGTTCACGTACCTAGAAGTTCCTATTCCGAAGTTCCTATTCTCTAGAAAGTATAGGAACTTC
CTTGGCCAAAAAGCCTGAACTCACCGCGACGTCTGTCGAGAAGTTTCTGATCGAAAAGTTCGACAGCGTC
TCCGACCTGATGCAGCTCTCGGAGGGCGAAGAATCTCGTGCTTTCAGCTTCGATGTAGGAGGGCGTGGAT
ATGTCCTGCGGGTAAATAGCTGCGCCGATGGTTTCTACAAAGATCGTTATGTTTATCGGCACTTTGCATC
GGCCGCGCTCCCGATTCCGGAAGTGCTTGACATTGGGGAATTCAGCGAGAGCCTGACCTATTGCATCTCC
CGCCGTGCACAGGGTGTCACGTTGCAAGACCTGCCTGAAACCGAACTGCCCGCTGTTCTGCAGCCGGTCG
CGGAGGCCATGGATGCGATCGCTGCGGCCGATCTTAGCCAGACGAGCGGGTTCGGCCCATTCGGACCGCA
AGGAATCGGTCAATACACTACATGGCGTGATTTCATATGCGCGATTGCTGATCCCCATGTGTATCACTGG
CAAACTGTGATGGACGACACCGTCAGTGCGTCCGTCGCGCAGGCTCTCGATGAGCTGATGCTTTGGGCCG
AGGACTGCCCCGAAGTCCGGCACCTCGTGCACGCGGATTTCGGCTCCAACAATGTCCTGACGGACAATGG
CCGCATAACAGCGGTCATTGACTGGAGCGAGGCGATGTTCGGGGATTCCCAATACGAGGTCGCCAACATC
TTCTTCTGGAGGCCGTGGTTGGCTTGTATGGAGCAGCAGACGCGCTACTTCGAGCGGAGGCATCCGGAGC
TTGCAGGATCGCCGCGGCTCCGGGCGTATATGCTCCGCATTGGTCTTGACCAACTCTATCAGAGCTTGGT
TGACGGCAATTTCGATGATGCAGCTTGGGCGCAGGGTCGATGCGACGCAATCGTCCGATCCGGAGCCGGG
ACTGTCGGGCGTACACAAATCGCCCGCAGAAGCGCGGCCGTCTGGACCGATGGCTGTGTAGAAGTACTCG
CCGATAGTGGAAACCGACGCCCCAGCACTCGTCCGAGGGCAAAGGAATAGCACGTACTACGAGATTTCGA
TTCCACCGCCGCCTTCTATGAAAGGTTGGGCTTCGGAATCGTTTTCCGGGACGCCGGCTGGATGATCCTC
CAGCGCGGGGATCTCATGCTGGAGTTCTTCGCCCACCCCAACTTGTTTATTGCAGCTTATAATGGTTACA
AATAAAGCAATAGCATCACAAATTTCACAAATAAAGCATTTTTTTCACTGCATTCTAGTTGTGGTTTGTC
CAAACTCATCAATGTATCTTATCATGTCTGTATACCGTCGACCTCTAGCTAGAGCTTGGCGTAATCATGG
TCATAGCTGTTTCCTGTGTGAAATTGTTATCCGCTCACAATTCCACACAACATACGAGCCGGAAGCATAA
AGTGTAAAGCCTGGGGTGCCTAATGAGTGAGCTAACTCACATTAATTGCGTTGCGCTCACTGCCCGCTTT
CCAGTCGGGAAACCTGTCGTGCCAGCTGCATTAATGAATCGGCCAACGCGCGGGGAGAGGCGGTTTGCGT
ATTGGGCGCTCTTCCGCTTCCTCGCTCACTGACTCGCTGCGCTCGGTCGTTCGGCTGCGGCGAGCGGTAT
CAGCTCACTCAAAGGCGGTAATACGGTTATCCACAGAATCAGGGGATAACGCAGGAAAGAACATGTGAGC
AAAAGGCCAGCAAAAGGCCAGGAACCGTAAAAAGGCCGCGTTGCTGGCGTTTTTCCATAGGCTCCGCCCC
CCTGACGAGCATCACAAAAATCGACGCTCAAGTCAGAGGTGGCGAAACCCGACAGGACTATAAAGATACC
AGGCGTTTCCCCCTGGAAGCTCCCTCGTGCGCTCTCCTGTTCCGACCCTGCCGCTTACCGGATACCTGTC
CGCCTTTCTCCCTTCGGGAAGCGTGGCGCTTTCTCATAGCTCACGCTGTAGGTATCTCAGTTCGGTGTAG
GTCGTTCGCTCCAAGCTGGGCTGTGTGCACGAACCCCCCGTTCAGCCCGACCGCTGCGCCTTATCCGGTA
ACTATCGTCTTGAGTCCAACCCGGTAAGACACGACTTATCGCCACTGGCAGCAGCCACTGGTAACAGGAT
TAGCAGAGCGAGGTATGTAGGCGGTGCTACAGAGTTCTTGAAGTGGTGGCCTAACTACGGCTACACTAGA
AGAACAGTATTTGGTATCTGCGCTCTGCTGAAGCCAGTTACCTTCGGAAAAAGAGTTGGTAGCTCTTGAT
CCGGCAAACAAACCACCGCTGGTAGCGGTGGTTTTTTTGTTTGCAAGCAGCAGATTACGCGCAGAAAAAA
AGGATCTCAAGAAGATCCTTTGATCTTTTCTACGGGGTCTGACGCTCAGTGGAACGAAAACTCACGTTAA
GGGATTTTGGTCATGAGATTATCAAAAAGGATCTTCACCTAGATCCTTTTAAATTAAAAATGAAGTTTTA
AATCAATCTAAAGTATATATGAGTAAACTTGGTCTGACAGTTACCAATGCTTAATCAGTGAGGCACCTAT
CTCAGCGATCTGTCTATTTCGTTCATCCATAGTTGCCTGACTCCCCGTCGTGTAGATAACTACGATACGG
GAGGGCTTACCATCTGGCCCCAGTGCTGCAATGATACCGCGAGACCCACGCTCACCGGCTCCAGATTTAT
CAGCAATAAACCAGCCAGCCGGAAGGGCCGAGCGCAGAAGTGGTCCTGCAACTTTATCCGCCTCCATCCA
GTCTATTAATTGTTGCCGGGAAGCTAGAGTAAGTAGTTCGCCAGTTAATAGTTTGCGCAACGTTGTTGCC
ATTGCTACAGGCATCGTGGTGTCACGCTCGTCGTTTGGTATGGCTTCATTCAGCTCCGGTTCCCAACGAT
CAAGGCGAGTTACATGATCCCCCATGTTGTGCAAAAAAGCGGTTAGCTCCTTCGGTCCTCCGATCGTTGT
CAGAAGTAAGTTGGCCGCAGTGTTATCACTCATGGTTATGGCAGCACTGCATAATTCTCTTACTGTCATG
CCATCCGTAAGATGCTTTTCTGTGACTGGTGAGTACTCAACCAAGTCATTCTGAGAATAGTGTATGCGGC
GACCGAGTTGCTCTTGCCCGGCGTCAATACGGGATAATACCGCGCCACATAGCAGAACTTTAAAAGTGCT
CATCATTGGAAAACGTTCTTCGGGGCGAAAACTCTCAAGGATCTTACCGCTGTTGAGATCCAGTTCGATG
TAACCCACTCGTGCACCCAACTGATCTTCAGCATCTTTTACTTTCACCAGCGTTTCTGGGTGAGCAAAAA
CAGGAAGGCAAAATGCCGCAAAAAAGGGAATAAGGGCGACACGGAAATGTTGAATACTCATACTCTTCCT
TTTTCAATATTATTGAAGCATTTATCAGGGTTATTGTCTCATGAGCGGATACATATTTGAATGTATTTAG
AAAAATAAACAAATAGGGGTTCCGCGCACATTTCCCCGAAAAGTGCCACCTGACGTCGACGGATCGGGAG
ATCTCCCGATCCCCTATGGTGCACTCTCAGTACAATCTGCTCTGATGCCGCATAGTTAAGCCAGTATCTG
CTCCCTGCTTGTG
Features (pLannotate 1.2.2; 22 found; start..end, strand, type, name):
    134..513     +  enhancer       CMV enhancer: human cytomegalovirus immediate early enhancer
    514..717     +  promoter       CMV promoter: human cytomegalovirus (CMV) immediate early promoter
    719..738     +  promoter       PLtetO-1 promoter (fragment): modified phage lambda PL promoter with tet operator sites (Lutz and Bujard, 1997)
    740..759     +  promoter       PLtetO-1 promoter (fragment): modified phage lambda PL promoter with tet operator sites (Lutz and Bujard, 1997)
    767..800     +  promoter       TRE3GV promoter (fragment): 3rd-generation Tet-responsive promoter that can be activated by binding of Tet-On® 3G, optimized for retroviral and lentiviral vectors
   1097..1813    +  CDS            EGFP: EGFP is a basic (constitutively fluorescent) green fluorescent protein published in 1996, derived from Aequorea victoria. It is reported to be a rapidly-maturing weak dimer with moderate acid sensitivity.
   1926..2150    +  polyA_signal   bGH poly(A) signal: bovine growth hormone polyadenylation signal
   2166..2189    +  polyA_signal   bGH poly(A) signal (fragment): bovine growth hormone polyadenylation signal
   2193..2214    +  promoter       SV40 promoter (fragment): SV40 enhancer and early promoter
   2235..2468    +  rep_origin     f1 ori (fragment) (sequence partly withheld): f1 bacteriophage origin of replication; arrow indicates direction of (+) strand synthesis
   2473..2520    +  protein_bind   FRT: FLP-mediated recombination occurs in the 8-bp core sequence TCTAGAAA (Turan and Bode, 2011). FLP recombinase from the Saccharomyces cerevisiae 2μ plasmid
   2528..3550    +  CDS            HygR: aminoglycoside phosphotransferase from E. coli; aph(4)-Ia; confers resistance to hygromycin
   3560..3685    +  CDS            ble (fragment): BLE_KLEPN - Experimental evidence at protein level: Swiss-Prot protein existence level 1. Binding protein with a strong affinity to the bleomycin family of antibiotics. Binds to CL990; an antimitotic-antibiotic compound. From Klebsiella pneumoniae.
   3680..3801    +  polyA_signal   SV40 poly(A) signal: SV40 polyadenylation signal
   3874..3890    -  protein_bind   lac operator: The lac repressor binds to the lac operator to inhibit transcription in E. coli. This inhibition can be relieved by adding lactose or isopropyl-β-D-thiogalactopyranoside (IPTG). lac repressor encoded by lacI
   3898..3928    -  promoter       lac promoter: promoter for the E. coli lac operon
   3943..3964    -  protein_bind   CAP binding site: CAP binding activates transcription in the presence of cAMP. E. coli catabolite activator protein
   3977..4069    -  CDS            lacI (fragment): lac repressor; lacI; The lac repressor binds to the lac operator to inhibit transcription in E. coli. This inhibition can be relieved by adding lactose or isopropyl-β-D-thiogalactopyranoside (IPTG).
   4252..4840    -  rep_origin     ori: high-copy-number ColE1/pMB1/pBR322/pUC origin of replication
   5011..5871    -  CDS            AmpR: β-lactamase; bla; confers resistance to ampicillin, carbenicillin, and related antibiotics
   5872..5976    -  promoter       AmpR promoter: bla
   6035..6087    -  misc_feature   bom (fragment): basis of mobility region from pBR322
