[The description below was written by a language model from this plasmid's Addgene catalogue record and pLannotate feature annotations shown in this document.]
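Description:
CMVTO-HA-GFP is a mammalian expression plasmid of about 6.1 kb built on the CMVTO-FlpIn backbone and designed to produce a constitutively secreted GFP. In bacteria it is maintained at high copy through a ColE1/pUC-type origin and selected with ampicillin via the β-lactamase gene. Remnants of an f1 origin, lac promoter/operator region and pBR322 bom site are also annotated but are backbone leftovers rather than functional parts of the payload.

The expression cassette consists of the human CMV immediate early enhancer and promoter followed by short tet operator matches (annotated as PLtetO-1 and TRE3GV fragments). This is the "CMV-TO" arrangement, in which the promoter is constitutively active in ordinary cells but can be repressed by Tet repressor and induced with tetracycline or doxycycline in TetR-expressing lines. Downstream lies an EGFP coding sequence terminated by a bGH polyadenylation signal. Roughly 300 nt between the promoter region and EGFP are unannotated. The plasmid name and stated purpose suggest that this stretch carries an HA epitope tag and a secretion signal, but the feature table does not identify either, and the nature of any signal peptide is not recorded.

After the cassette, an FRT site sits directly upstream of a hygromycin resistance gene with an SV40 poly(A) signal and no full promoter of its own. This is the usual Flp-In design: Flp-mediated recombination into a genomic FRT landing site places HygR behind a resident promoter, allowing selection of single-copy, site-specific stable integrants. The associated work concerns protease-controlled secretion and display of intercellular signals, where an always-secreted GFP would plausibly act as a reference or control, though the record does not state this role.
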