Addgene plasmid #179912: CMVTO-HA-GFP
Purpose: Constitutively secreted GFP
Depositing lab: Xiaojing Gao. Depositing organization: Stanford University. Publication: Protease-controlled secretion and display of intercellular signals. Vlahos AE, Kang J, Aldrete CA, Zhu R, Chong LS, Elowitz MB, Gao XJ. Nat Commun. 2022 Feb 17;13(1):912. doi: 10.1038/s41467-022-28623-y. PubMed 35177637.
Backbone
  Vector backbone: CMVTO-FlpIn
  Vector type: Mammalian Expression
Growth in bacteria
  Bacterial resistance: Ampicillin, 100 μg/mL
  Growth temperature: 37°C
  Growth strain: DH5alpha
  Copy number: High Copy
Gene/Insert
  Gene/Insert name: GFP
  Species: Synthetic
Terms and licenses: Academic/Nonprofit Terms; Industry Terms: Not Available to Industry
How to cite: CMVTO-HA-GFP was a gift from Xiaojing Gao (Addgene plasmid # 179912 ; http://n2t.net/addgene:179912 ; RRID:Addgene_179912)
